>Addgene plasmid #219872 | pCfb13197 | addgene full sequence | sequence record 435636 | Addgene NGS Result
ACTCCATACAATCCCACTAGTGTACCGCTAGGCCGCTTTTAGCTCCCATCTAAGACCCCCCCAAAACCTC
CACTGTACAGTGCACTGTACTGTGTGGCGATCAAGGGCAAGGGAAAAAAGGCGCAAACATGCATGCATGG
AATGACGTAGGTAAGGCGTTACTAGACTGAAAAGTGGCACATTTCGGCGTGCCAAAGGGTCCTAGGTGCG
TTTCGCGAGCTGGGCGCCAGGCCAAGCCGCTCCAAAACGCCTCTCCGACTCCCTCCAGCGGCCTCCATAT
CCCCATCCCTCTCCACAGCAATGTTGTTAAGCCTTGCAAACGAAAAAATAGAAAGGCTAATAAGCTTCCA
ATATTGTGGTGTACGCTGCATAACGCAACAATGAGCGCCAAACAACACACACACACAGCACACAGCAGCA
TTAACCACGATGAACAGCATGACATTACAGGTGGGTGTGTAATCAGGGCCCTGATTGCTGGTGGTGGGAG
CCCCCATCATGGGCTCTCGTCCAGCCGCGGAAACCGGAAACGCTCGAATCTGCCGCCGCTCATACTCACC
GAAACGTGTGGGGCTCGAAAAAACGGGCGCCAAACTCCTTACTACTGTATATTCAAGCAAGTATATCCGT
GGGTGCGGGTGATTTGGATCTAAGGTTCGTACTCAACACTCACGAGCAGCTTGCCTATGTTACATCCTTT
TATCAGACATAGCGGCCGCAAATTTAAATAAAATGAAGTGAAGTTCCTATACTTTCTAGAGAATAGGAAC
TTCTATAGTGAGTCGAATAAGGGCGACACAAAATTTATTCTAAATGCATAATAAATACTGATAACATCTT
ATAGTTTGTATTATATTTTGTATTATCGTTGACATGTATAATTTTGATATCAAAAACTGATTTTCCCTTT
ATTATTTTCGAGATTTATTTTCTTAATTCTCTTTAACAAACTAGAAATATTGTATATACAAAAAATCATA
AATAATAGATGAATAGTTTAATTATAGGTGTTCATCAATCGAAAAAGCAACGTATCTTATTTAAAGTGCG
TTGCTTTTTTCTCATTTATAAGGTTAAATAATTCTCATATATCAAGCAAAGTGACAGGCGCCCTTAAATA
TTCTGACAAATGCTCTTTCCCTAAACTCCCCCCATAAAAAAACCCGCCGAAGCGGGTTTTTACGTTATTT
GCGGATTAACGATTACTCGTTATCAGAACCGCCCAGGGGGCCCGAGCTTAAGACTGGCCGTCGTTTTACA
ACACAGAAAGAGTTTGTAGAAACGCAAAAAGGCCATCCGTCAGGGGCCTTCTGCTTAGTTTGATGCCTGG
CAGTTCCCTACTCTCGCCTTCCGCTTCCTCGCTCACTGACTCGCTGCGCTCGGTCGTTCGGCTGCGGCGA
GCGGTATCAGCTCACTCAAAGGCGGTAATACGGTTATCCACAGAATCAGGGGATAACGCAGGAAAGAACA
TGTGAGCAAAAGGCCAGCAAAAGGCCAGGAACCGTAAAAAGGCCGCGTTGCTGGCGTTTTTCCATAGGCT
CCGCCCCCCTGACGAGCATCACAAAAATCGACGCTCAAGTCAGAGGTGGCGAAACCCGACAGGACTATAA
AGATACCAGGCGTTTCCCCCTGGAAGCTCCCTCGTGCGCTCTCCTGTTCCGACCCTGCCGCTTACCGGAT
ACCTGTCCGCCTTTCTCCCTTCGGGAAGCGTGGCGCTTTCTCATAGCTCACGCTGTAGGTATCTCAGTTC
GGTGTAGGTCGTTCGCTCCAAGCTGGGCTGTGTGCACGAACCCCCCGTTCAGCCCGACCGCTGCGCCTTA
TCCGGTAACTATCGTCTTGAGTCCAACCCGGTAAGACACGACTTATCGCCACTGGCAGCAGCCACTGGTA
ACAGGATTAGCAGAGCGAGGTATGTAGGCGGTGCTACAGAGTTCTTGAAGTGGTGGGCTAACTACGGCTA
CACTAGAAGAACAGTATTTGGTATCTGCGCTCTGCTGAAGCCAGTTACCTTCGGAAAAAGAGTTGGTAGC
TCTTGATCCGGCAAACAAACCACCGCTGGTAGCGGTGGTTTTTTTGTTTGCAAGCAGCAGATTACGCGCA
GAAAAAAAGGATCTCAAGAAGATCCTTTGATCTTTTCTACGGGGTCTGACGCTCAGTGGAACGACGCGCG
CGTAACTCACGTTAAGGGATTTTGGTCATGAGCTTGCGCCGTCCCGTCAAGTCAGCGTAATGCTCTGCTT
ACCAATGCTTAATCAGTGAGGCACCTATCTCAGCGATCTGTCTATTTCGTTCATCCATAGTTGCCTGACT
CCCCGTCGTGTAGATAACTACGATACGGGAGGGCTTACCATCTGGCCCCAGCGCTGCGATGATACCGCGA
GAACCACGCTCACCGGCTCCGGATTTATCAGCAATAAACCAGCCAGCCGGAAGGGCCGAGCGCAGAAGTG
GTCCTGCAACTTTATCCGCCTCCATCCAGTCTATTAATTGTTGCCGGGAAGCTAGAGTAAGTAGTTCGCC
AGTTAATAGTTTGCGCAACGTTGTTGCCATCGCTACAGGCATCGTGGTGTCACGCTCGTCGTTTGGTATG
GCTTCATTCAGCTCCGGTTCCCAACGATCAAGGCGAGTTACATGATCCCCCATGTTGTGCAAAAAAGCGG
TTAGCTCCTTCGGTCCTCCGATCGTTGTCAGAAGTAAGTTGGCCGCAGTGTTATCACTCATGGTTATGGC
AGCACTGCATAATTCTCTTACTGTCATGCCATCCGTAAGATGCTTTTCTGTGACTGGTGAGTACTCAACC
AAGTCATTCTGAGAATAGTGTATGCGGCGACCGAGTTGCTCTTGCCCGGCGTCAATACGGGATAATACCG
CGCCACATAGCAGAACTTTAAAAGTGCTCATCATTGGAAAACGTTCTTCGGGGCGAAAACTCTCAAGGAT
CTTACCGCTGTTGAGATCCAGTTCGATGTAACCCACTCGTGCACCCAACTGATCTTCAGCATCTTTTACT
TTCACCAGCGTTTCTGGGTGAGCAAAAACAGGAAGGCAAAATGCCGCAAAAAAGGGAATAAGGGCGACAC
GGAAATGTTGAATACTCATATTCTTCCTTTTTCAATATTATTGAAGCATTTATCAGGGTTATTGTCTCAT
GAGCGGATACATATTTGAATGTATTTAGAAAAATAAACAAATAGGGGTCAGTGTTACAACCAATTAACCA
ATTCTGAACATTATCGCGAGCCCATTTATACCTGAATATGGCTCATAACACCCCTTGTTTGCCTGGCGGC
AGTAGCGCGGTGGTCCCACCTGACCCCATGCCGAACTCAGAAGTGAAACGCCGTAGCGCCGATGGTAGTG
TGGGGACTCCCCATGCGAGAGTAGGGAACTGCCAGGCATCAAATAAAACGAAAGGCTCAGTCGAAAGACT
GGGCCTTTCGCCCGGGCTAATTATGGGGTGTCGCCCTTATTCGACTCTATAGTGAAGTTCCTATTCTCTA
GAAAGTATAGGAACTTCTGAAGTGGGGATTTAAATGCGGCCGCGAATGCACGCGATCGGCTGCACCGCCA
TATCCATCATCGGAGTTCCCGGACCCTGCCTGTTGCCAAAGCTAGGCGATGGCGTAGCCAGATCGCTCTG
CGCGTCCATCTGGCCCATGCCCGAGTCCATCATTCCGTCCATGAATCCCTGGGGACCCATGCCCATGTCG
CTTTGCATTGAAGAGCTCTTCAGTCTTTGCTTTTTTTTAGAGTTAGGAGCTGTGGCGAGCGCATGACGAC
GAGAAAACGCACCCTACGATGGGGACCGGGTTGCCTGTTGGGGTGGCGCCAGTGTCCCTGTCCTTGTGTC
TGTGTGGTCGTCTCCCGCGAGTATGTATATGAGTCCAGCTCGCTGTTACCGTACCCACACAAAAAAAGCA
CCACCGACTCGGTGCCACTTTTTCAAGTTGATAACGGACTAGCCTTATTTTAACTTGCTATTTCTAGCTC
TAAAACCGTCTAACACAGTGAACTCATGCGCCGACCCGGAATCGAACCGGGGGCCCATCGATGGCAACGA
TGGATTTTACCACTAAACCATCGGCGCGTTTCTTGGCTTTTGTTAGGAACCAACCTCGAAATTACTCAGC
AGTTTCCTTAGGTTAGGGCGGAAATCGAGTCTGGATAAGACGTGGAACGATTGATACGATTACTTGATCT
GTTAGCAATGATTCACTATCGCACGCATTCCGTTGCATCAAATTTAGGGATGCCATCAACTTTCAGTTCA
TAATTAATATCTTACCAAATTAGGTAATCTGCAAAAGTTCAGACTGTGAAATGTAACATTTTATATATCA
AGCTCTATTTAATGCCTCACAGTAGTTAACATAAAGAGATACAGAATTGTCGTGTCAGTGTATACTATCC
ATGTGTATACTCTGGATATCCATTTGTATTCCATTATCTACGAATTGGCGGGGTTCTGCTCGAGCTGGGT
GGCGAGGTTGTTAAGTCGGTCCATTTTTGTGTGTCTTGGTTGGATGAGGTCCAAAGTGGGGGGAGTCTAC
CAGGCTTTATATACACCTGGTAGTTGCAACTTTCGGTATGATCCCCACGAAAGATAAAGTTCAGCATGTG
GAGAGCCGAGGTAGTATGCGTGTGACAGAGACCCAAACTGGGGGTCACCGCGTGCACACTGGCGACGCCG
CTCTGGAAGGTCACATGACCGCAGATACTCCGTTCTCCCCTCACGTCGATTCGGCTCGGGGACACGGTCA
GCGCCATTGCCACGTGTCCACGGTTCTCTCCACTCTGTAGAAAGTCACTTCCACCAAGTTCCATGAAGCT
TATTAGGTTTTTGGAGAAATCCGGGGCGGCATTTCTGGGGTAACTTGGGCAAGCCAGTAGTGGATCAATT
GGGACCCGAATTGGGTGGAAAAAGGTGATAACGAGCCCTTTGGGATCCCCACAATTGATCTAAGACCTCT
GCTTGCCCCGATCTTGGCCCCCTCAGCCCCAACACTGTTGCTGTTCAAACTCCCCCATACCTCGGTTCAG
ATGCAGCCTTCAAAACTTTAACGTACCTCCGAGCCTGTGAAAACGTGGTCATGAAAAAACGAGAGATGTA
AGTCCCGTCACATACCGCTGCGAGACCACCAGCTGTACATACACTTGGCGTTCCAGCATGCACGGTCGCT
CAACAGGCGCTCCCCCATTGGCGGAAAGACAAGCCCCCACTAGATTCCTGTTCAAGGGCAAAGTCTAGAA
GCCCGCCCCCCCCAGCGCCCGTTTCCTTGTTAGTGCGGCCTGCACATGTCACCTGTCTGGCAGGTATCGT
CGCTACTTTGCCAGTCGTATCGTCGTCAACGGATTGCGCTGCCCATTCACGTGTAAACTCTCGACGGATA
TCCCGGAGTTTCCCGCCGATCCTCCCGCGAGCCACTGCCACGTCGCCTCCAAGCCTGCTCGAGCGTCCCA
AAACCTTCTCAAGCAAGGTTTTCAGTATAATGTTACATGCGTACACGCGTCTGTACAGAAAAAAAAGAAA
AATTTGAAATATAAATAACGTTCTTAATACTAACATAACTATAAAAAAATAAATAGGGACCTAGACTTCA
GGTTGTCTAACTCCTTCCTTTTCGGTTAGAGCGGATGTGGGGGGAGGGCGTGAATGTAAGCGTGACATAA
CTAATTACATGATTATTCCTTTGCCCTCGGACGAGTGCTGGGGCGTCGGTTTCCACTATCGGCGAGTACT
TCTACACAGCCATCGGTCCAGACGGCCGCGCTTCTGCGGGCGATTTGTGTACGCCCGACAGTCCCGGCTC
CGGATCGGACGATTGCGTCGCATCGACCCTGCGCCCAAGCTGCATCATCGAAATTGCCGTCAACCAAGCT
CTGATAGAGTTGGTCAAGACCAATGCGGAGCATATACGCCCGGAGCCGCGGCGATCCTGCAAGCTCCGGA
TGCCTCCGCTCGAAGTAGCGCGTCTGCTGCTCCATACAAGCCAACCACGGCCTCCAGAAGAAGATGTTGG
CGACCTCGTATTGGGAATCCCCGAACATCGCCTCGCTCCAGTCAATGACCGCTGTTATGCGGCCATTGTC
CGTCAGGACATTGTTGGAGCCGAAATCCGCGTGCACGAGGTGCCGGACTTCGGGGCAGTCCTCGGCCCAA
AGCATCAGCTCATCGAGAGCCTGCGCGACGGACGCACTGACGGTGTCGTCCATCACAGTTTGCCAGTGAT
ACACATGGGGATCAGCAATCGCGCATATGAAATCACGCCATGTAGTGTATTGACCGATTCCTTGCGGTCC
GAATGGGCCGAACCCGCTCGTCTGGCTAAGATCGGCCGCAGCAATGGCATCCATTGCCTCCGCGACCGGC
TGCAGAACAGCGGGCAGTTCGGTTTCAGGCAGGTCTTGCAACGTGACACCCTGTGCACGGCGGGAGATGC
AATAGGTCAGGCTCTCGCTGAATTCCCCAATGTCAAGCACTTCCGGAATCGGGAGCGCGGCCGATGCAAA
GTGCCGATAAACATAACGATCTTTGTAGAAACCATCGGCGCAGCTATTTACCCGCAGGACATATCCACGC
CCTCCTACATCGAAGCTGAAAGCACGAGATTCTTCGCCCTCCGAGAGCTGCATCAGGTCGGAGACGCTGT
CGAACTTTTCGATCAGAAACTTCTCGACAGACGTCGCGGTGAGTTCAGGCTTTTTACCCATTGCTGTAGA
TATGTCTTGTGTGTAAGGGGGTTGGGGTGGTTGTTTGTGTTCTTGACTTTTGTGTTAGCAAGGGAAGACG
GGCAAAAAAGTGAGTGTGGTTGGGAGGGAGAGACGAGCCTTATATATAATGCTTGTTTGTGTTTGTGCAA
GTGGACGCCGAAACGGGCAGGAGCCAAACTAAACAAGGCAGACAATGCGAGCTTAATTGGATTGCCTGAT
GGGCAGGGGTTAGGGCTCGATCAATGGGGGTGCGAAGTGACAAAATTGGGAATTAGGTTCGCAAGCAAGG
CTGACAAGACTTTGGCCCAAACATTTGTACGCGGTGGACAACAGGAGCCACCCATCGTCTGTCACGGGCT
AGCCGGTCGTGCGTCCTGTCAGGCTCCACCTAGGCTCCATGCC
Features (pLannotate 1.2.2; 14 found; start..end, strand, type, name):
    740..773     -  protein_bind   FRT (minimal): supports FLP-mediated excision but not integration (Turan and Bode, 2011) FLP recombinase from the Saccharomyces cerevisiae 2μ plasmid
   1243..1262    +  CDS            lacZα (fragment): LacZα fragment of β-galactosidase; lacZ fragment
   1287..1304    -  terminator     rrnB T2 terminator (fragment): transcription terminator T2 from the E. coli rrnB gene
   1529..2117    -  rep_origin     ori: high-copy-number ColE1/pMB1/pBR322/pUC origin of replication
   2239..3099    -  CDS            AmpR: β-lactamase; bla; confers resistance to ampicillin, carbenicillin, and related antibiotics
   3102..3198    -  promoter       AmpR promoter (fragment): bla
   3228..3252    -  CDS            KanR (fragment): aminoglycoside phosphotransferase; aph(3')-Ia; confers resistance to kanamycin
   3281..3396    +  ncRNA          5S rRNA: Accession: RF00001 - 5S ribosomal RNA
   3400..3440    +  terminator     rrnB T1 terminator (fragment): transcription terminator T1 from the E. coli rrnB gene
   3484..3517    +  protein_bind   FRT (minimal): supports FLP-mediated excision but not integration (Turan and Bode, 2011) FLP recombinase from the Saccharomyces cerevisiae 2μ plasmid
   3922..3996    -  misc_RNA       gRNA scaffold: guide RNA scaffold for the Streptococcus pyogenes CRISPR/Cas9 system
   4016..4086    -  ncRNA          tRNA: Accession: RF00005 - tRNA
   5449..5682    -  terminator     CYC1 terminator (fragment): S. cerevisiae CYC1; transcription terminator for CYC1
   5684..6705    -  CDS            HygR (fragment): aminoglycoside phosphotransferase from E. coli; aph(4)-Ia; confers resistance to hygromycin
