[The description below was written by a language model from this plasmid's Addgene catalogue record and pLannotate feature annotations shown in this document.]
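Description:
pCfb13197 is a 7.1 kb yeast vector for genome editing in Yarrowia lipolytica, built on the depositing lab's own backbone and serving as the base plasmid of the TUNEYALI gene expression tuning system for the transcription factor designated TF07 (YALI1_D30097g). In E. coli it is maintained through a high-copy ColE1/pUC-type origin and selected with ampicillin via the AmpR β-lactamase gene and its promoter. In yeast, selection is by hygromycin, provided by a hygromycin phosphotransferase coding sequence followed by a CYC1 terminator. The promoter driving this marker is not annotated, and the feature table identifies no yeast replication element, so the record does not show how the plasmid is maintained in Yarrowia.

The payload combines a guide RNA against TF07 with homology arms matching the TF07 locus, assembled by Gibson cloning. The feature table shows a Streptococcus pyogenes Cas9 gRNA scaffold lying immediately next to a tRNA element on the same strand, an arrangement commonly used to drive or process guide RNAs from a Pol III-type unit, although the record does not explicitly name the guide promoter. No Cas9 gene is annotated, so the nuclease must presumably be supplied separately. The homology arms are not annotated, but would act as the repair template after Cas9 cleavage. Two minimal FRT sites flank the bacterial origin and AmpR region, and short fragments of lacZα, KanR, 5S rRNA and rrnB terminators appear to be backbone remnants; their roles are not stated. According to the depositor, the plasmid can be used directly to knock out TF07, or as a recipient for promoters inserted by Golden Gate assembly to build libraries that vary TF07 expression.
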