Addgene plasmid #219872: pCfb13197
Purpose: The base plasmid of TUNEYALI forTF07
Depositing lab: Irina Borodina. Depositing organization: Danmarks Tekniske Universitet. Publication: High-throughput metabolic engineering of Yarrowia lipolytica through gene expression tuning. Jiang W, Wang S, Ahlheit D, Fumagalli T, Yang Z, Ramanathan S, Jiang X, Weber T, Dahlin J, Borodina I. Proc Natl Acad Sci U S A. 2025 Jun 10;122(23):e2426686122. doi: 10.1073/pnas.2426686122. Epub 2025 Jun 3. PubMed 40460129.
Backbone
  Vector backbone: Our own backbone
  Vector type: Yeast Expression
  Selectable markers: Hygromycin
Growth in bacteria
  Bacterial resistance: Ampicillin, 100 μg/mL
  Growth temperature: 37°C
  Growth strain: DH5alpha
  Copy number: High Copy
Gene/Insert
  Gene/Insert name: Contains gRNA targeting TF07 ( YALI1_D30097g) and homologous arm matching TF07
  gRNA/shRNA sequence: TGAGTTCACTGTGTTAGACG
  Species: Yarrowia lipolytica
  Cloning method: Gibson Cloning
Terms and licenses: Academic/Nonprofit Terms; Industry Terms: Not Available to Industry
Depositor comments: This plasmid contains gRNA targeting TF07 ( YALI1_D30097g) and homologous arm matching TF07, which can be used for library construction by inserting promoters using a golden gate or directly knocking TF07 out.
How to cite: pCfb13197 was a gift from Irina Borodina (Addgene plasmid # 219872 ; http://n2t.net/addgene:219872 ; RRID:Addgene_219872)
